LOCUS       Exported 8410 bp ds-DNA circular SYN 12-MAY-2021
DEFINITION  Expresses FnCpf1 and spacers 1-4 of CRISPR array under artificial
            promoter. Cas genes are removed..
ACCESSION   .
VERSION     .
KEYWORDS    pY002 (pFnCpf1_min)
SOURCE      synthetic DNA construct
  ORGANISM  synthetic DNA construct
REFERENCE   1 (bases 1 to 8410)
  AUTHORS   Zetsche B, Gootenberg JS, Abudayyeh OO, Slaymaker IM, Makarova KS,
            Essletzbichler P, Volz SE, Joung J, van der Oost J, Regev A, Koonin
            EV, Zhang F
  TITLE     Cpf1 Is a Single RNA-Guided Endonuclease of a Class 2 CRISPR-Cas
            System.
  JOURNAL   Cell. 2015 Sep 23. pii: S0092-8674(15)01200-3. doi:
            10.1016/j.cell.2015.09.038.
  PUBMED    26422227
REFERENCE   2 (bases 1 to 8410)
  AUTHORS   .
  TITLE     Direct Submission
  JOURNAL   Exported May 12, 2021 from SnapGene Server 1.1.58
            http://www.snapgene.com
FEATURES             Location/Qualifiers
     source          1..8410
                     /organism="synthetic DNA construct"
                     /mol_type="other DNA"
     primer_bind     134..153
                     /label=CAT-R
                     /note="Chloramphenicol resistance gene, reverse primer"
     promoter        complement(220..322)
                     /label=cat promoter
                     /note="promoter of the E. coli cat gene encoding
                     chloramphenicol acetyltransferase"
     primer_bind     complement(714..731)
                     /label=L4440
                     /note="L4440 vector, forward primer"
     rep_origin      complement(848..1393)
                     /direction=LEFT
                     /label=p15A ori
                     /note="Plasmids containing the medium-copy-number p15A
                     origin of replication can be propagated in E. coli cells
                     that contain a second plasmid with the ColE1 origin. "
     primer_bind     complement(928..947)
                     /label=pBR322ori-F
                     /note="pBR322 origin, forward primer"
     promoter        1426..1455
                     /label=lac promoter
                     /note="promoter for the E. coli lac operon"
     promoter        5373..5407
                     /label=J23119 promoter
                     /note="bacterial promoter (Registry of Standard Biological
                     Parts BBa_J23119)"
     CDS             5746..6936
                     /codon_start=1
                     /gene="tet"
                     /product="tetracycline efflux protein"
                     /label=TcR
                     /note="confers resistance to tetracycline"
                     /translation="MKSNNALIVILGTVTLDAVGIGLVMPVLPGLLRDIVHSDSIASHY
                     GVLLALYALMQFLCAPVLGALSDRFGRRPVLLASLLGATIDYAIMATTPVLWILYAGRI
                     VAGITGATGAVAGAYIADITDGEDRARHFGLMSACFGVGMVAGPVAGGLLGAISLHAPF
                     LAAAVLNGLNLLLGCFLMQESHKGERRPMPLRAFNPVSSFRWARGMTIVAALMTVFFIM
                     QLVGQVPAALWVIFGEDRFRWSATMIGLSLAVFGILHALAQAFVTGPATKRFGEKQAII
                     AGMAADALGYVLLAFATRGWMAFPIMILLASGGIGMPALQAMLSRQVDDDHQGQLQGSL
                     AALTSLTSIIGPLIVTAIYAASASTWNGLAWIVGAALYLVCLPALRRGAWSRATST"
     primer_bind     complement(6098..6117)
                     /label=pBRrevBam
                     /note="pBR322 vectors, tet region, downstream of BamHI,
                     reverse primer"
     CDS             complement(7970..219)
                     /codon_start=1
                     /gene="cat"
                     /product="chloramphenicol acetyltransferase"
                     /label=CmR
                     /note="confers resistance to chloramphenicol"
                     /translation="MEKKITGYTTVDISQWHRKEHFEAFQSVAQCTYNQTVQLDITAFL
                     KTVKKNKHKFYPAFIHILARLMNAHPEFRMAMKDGELVIWDSVHPCYTVFHEQTETFSS
                     LWSEYHDDFRQFLHIYSQDVACYGENLAYFPKGFIENMFFVSANPWVSFTSFDLNVANM
                     DNFFAPVFTMGKYYTQGDKVLMPLAIQVHHAVCDGFHVGRMLNELQQYCDEWQGGA"
ORIGIN
        1 gaattccgga tgagcattca tcaggcgggc aagaatgtga ataaaggccg gataaaactt
       61 gtgcttattt ttctttacgg tctttaaaaa ggccgtaata tccagctgaa cggtctggtt
      121 ataggtacat tgagcaactg actgaaatgc ctcaaaatgt tctttacgat gccattggga
      181 tatatcaacg gtggtatatc cagtgatttt tttctccatt ttagcttcct tagctcctga
      241 aaatctcgat aactcaaaaa atacgcccgg tagtgatctt atttcattat ggtgaaagtt
      301 ggaacctctt acgtgccgat caacgtctca ttttcgccaa aagttggccc agggcttccc
      361 ggtatcaaca gggacaccag gatttattta ttctgcgaag tgatcttccg tcacaggtat
      421 ttattcggcg caaagtgcgt cgggtgatgc tgccaactta ctgatttagt gtatgatggt
      481 gtttttgagg tgctccagtg gcttctgttt ctatcagctg tccctcctgt tcagctactg
      541 acggggtggt gcgtaacggc aaaagcaccg ccggacatca gcgctagcgg agtgtatact
      601 ggcttactat gttggcactg atgagggtgt cagtgaagtg cttcatgtgg caggagaaaa
      661 aaggctgcac cggtgcgtca gcagaatatg tgatacagga tatattccgc ttcctcgctc
      721 actgactcgc tacgctcggt cgttcgactg cggcgagcgg aaatggctta cgaacggggc
      781 ggagatttcc tggaagatgc caggaagata cttaacaggg aagtgagagg gccgcggcaa
      841 agccgttttt ccataggctc cgcccccctg acaagcatca cgaaatctga cgctcaaatc
      901 agtggtggcg aaacccgaca ggactataaa gataccaggc gtttccccct ggcggctccc
      961 tcgtgcgctc tcctgttcct gcctttcggt ttaccggtgt cattccgctg ttatggccgc
     1021 gtttgtctca ttccacgcct gacactcagt tccgggtagg cagttcgctc caagctggac
     1081 tgtatgcacg aaccccccgt tcagtccgac cgctgcgcct tatccggtaa ctatcgtctt
     1141 gagtccaacc cggaaagaca tgcaaaagca ccactggcag cagccactgg taattgattt
     1201 agaggagtta gtcttgaagt catgcgccgg ttaaggctaa actgaaagga caagttttgg
     1261 tgactgcgct cctccaagcc agttacctcg gttcaaagag ttggtagctc agagaacctt
     1321 cgaaaaaccg ccctgcaagg cggttttttc gttttcagag caagagatta cgcgcagacc
     1381 aaaacgatct caagaagatc atcttattaa tcagataaaa tattttttac actttatgct
     1441 tccggctcgt atgttaggag gtctttatca tgtcaattta tcaagaattt gttaataaat
     1501 atagtttaag taaaactcta agatttgagt taatcccaca gggtaaaaca cttgaaaaca
     1561 taaaagcaag aggtttgatt ttagatgatg agaaaagagc taaagactac aaaaaggcta
     1621 aacaaataat tgataaatat catcagtttt ttatagagga gatattaagt tcggtttgta
     1681 ttagcgaaga tttattacaa aactattctg atgtttattt taaacttaaa aagagtgatg
     1741 atgataatct acaaaaagat tttaaaagtg caaaagatac gataaagaaa caaatatctg
     1801 aatatataaa ggactcagag aaatttaaga atttgtttaa tcaaaacctt atcgatgcta
     1861 aaaaagggca agagtcagat ttaattctat ggctaaagca atctaaggat aatggtatag
     1921 aactatttaa agccaatagt gatatcacag atatagatga ggcgttagaa ataatcaaat
     1981 cttttaaagg ttggacaact tattttaagg gttttcatga aaatagaaaa aatgtttata
     2041 gtagcaatga tattcctaca tctattattt ataggatagt agatgataat ttgcctaaat
     2101 ttctagaaaa taaagctaag tatgagagtt taaaagacaa agctccagaa gctataaact
     2161 atgaacaaat taaaaaagat ttggcagaag agctaacctt tgatattgac tacaaaacat
     2221 ctgaagttaa tcaaagagtt ttttcacttg atgaagtttt tgagatagca aactttaata
     2281 attatctaaa tcaaagtggt attactaaat ttaatactat tattggtggt aaatttgtaa
     2341 atggtgaaaa tacaaagaga aaaggtataa atgaatatat aaatctatac tcacagcaaa
     2401 taaatgataa aacactcaaa aaatataaaa tgagtgtttt atttaagcaa attttaagtg
     2461 atacagaatc taaatctttt gtaattgata agttagaaga tgatagtgat gtagttacaa
     2521 cgatgcaaag tttttatgag caaatagcag cttttaaaac agtagaagaa aaatctatta
     2581 aagaaacact atctttatta tttgatgatt taaaagctca aaaacttgat ttgagtaaaa
     2641 tttattttaa aaatgataaa tctcttactg atctatcaca acaagttttt gatgattata
     2701 gtgttattgg tacagcggta ctagaatata taactcaaca aatagcacct aaaaatcttg
     2761 ataaccctag taagaaagag caagaattaa tagccaaaaa aactgaaaaa gcaaaatact
     2821 tatctctaga aactataaag cttgccttag aagaatttaa taagcataga gatatagata
     2881 aacagtgtag gtttgaagaa atacttgcaa actttgcggc tattccgatg atatttgatg
     2941 aaatagctca aaacaaagac aatttggcac agatatctat caaatatcaa aatcaaggta
     3001 aaaaagacct acttcaagct agtgcggaag atgatgttaa agctatcaag gatcttttag
     3061 atcaaactaa taatctctta cataaactaa aaatatttca tattagtcag tcagaagata
     3121 aggcaaatat tttagacaag gatgagcatt tttatctagt atttgaggag tgctactttg
     3181 agctagcgaa tatagtgcct ctttataaca aaattagaaa ctatataact caaaagccat
     3241 atagtgatga gaaatttaag ctcaattttg agaactcgac tttggctaat ggttgggata
     3301 aaaataaaga gcctgacaat acggcaattt tatttatcaa agatgataaa tattatctgg
     3361 gtgtgatgaa taagaaaaat aacaaaatat ttgatgataa agctatcaaa gaaaataaag
     3421 gcgagggtta taaaaaaatt gtttataaac ttttacctgg cgcaaataaa atgttaccta
     3481 aggttttctt ttctgctaaa tctataaaat tttataatcc tagtgaagat atacttagaa
     3541 taagaaatca ttccacacat acaaaaaatg gtagtcctca aaaaggatat gaaaaatttg
     3601 agtttaatat tgaagattgc cgaaaattta tagattttta taaacagtct ataagtaagc
     3661 atccggagtg gaaagatttt ggatttagat tttctgatac tcaaagatat aattctatag
     3721 atgaatttta tagagaagtt gaaaatcaag gctacaaact aacttttgaa aatatatcag
     3781 agagctatat tgatagcgta gttaatcagg gtaaattgta cctattccaa atctataata
     3841 aagatttttc agcttatagc aaagggcgac caaatctaca tactttatat tggaaagcgc
     3901 tgtttgatga gagaaatctt caagatgtgg tttataagct aaatggtgag gcagagcttt
     3961 tttatcgtaa acaatcaata cctaaaaaaa tcactcaccc agctaaagag gcaatagcta
     4021 ataaaaacaa agataatcct aaaaaagaga gtgtttttga atatgattta atcaaagata
     4081 aacgctttac tgaagataag tttttctttc actgtcctat tacaatcaat tttaaatcta
     4141 gtggagctaa taagtttaat gatgaaatca atttattgct aaaagaaaaa gcaaatgatg
     4201 ttcatatatt aagtatagat agaggtgaaa gacatttagc ttactatact ttggtagatg
     4261 gtaaaggcaa tatcatcaaa caagatactt tcaacatcat tggtaatgat agaatgaaaa
     4321 caaactacca tgataagctt gctgcaatag agaaagatag ggattcagct aggaaagact
     4381 ggaaaaagat aaataacatc aaagagatga aagagggcta tctatctcag gtagttcatg
     4441 aaatagctaa gctagttata gagtataatg ctattgtggt ttttgaggat ttaaattttg
     4501 gatttaaaag agggcgtttc aaggtagaga agcaggtcta tcaaaagtta gaaaaaatgc
     4561 taattgagaa actaaactat ctagttttca aagataatga gtttgataaa actgggggag
     4621 tgcttagagc ttatcagcta acagcacctt ttgagacttt taaaaagatg ggtaaacaaa
     4681 caggtattat ctactatgta ccagctggtt ttacttcaaa aatttgtcct gtaactggtt
     4741 ttgtaaatca gttatatcct aagtatgaaa gtgtcagcaa atctcaagag ttctttagta
     4801 agtttgacaa gatttgttat aaccttgata agggctattt tgagtttagt tttgattata
     4861 aaaactttgg tgacaaggct gccaaaggca agtggactat agctagcttt gggagtagat
     4921 tgattaactt tagaaattca gataaaaatc ataattggga tactcgagaa gtttatccaa
     4981 ctaaagagtt ggagaaattg ctaaaagatt attctatcga atatgggcat ggcgaatgta
     5041 tcaaagcagc tatttgcggt gagagcgaca aaaagttttt tgctaagcta actagtgtcc
     5101 taaatactat cttacaaatg cgtaactcaa aaacaggtac tgagttagat tatctaattt
     5161 caccagtagc agatgtaaat ggcaatttct ttgattcgcg acaggcgcca aaaaatatgc
     5221 ctcaagatgc tgatgccaat ggtgcttatc atattgggct aaaaggtctg atgctactag
     5281 gtaggatcaa aaataatcaa gagggcaaaa aactcaattt ggttatcaaa aatgaagagt
     5341 attttgagtt cgtgcagaat aggaataact aattgacagc tagctcagtc ctaggtataa
     5401 tgctagcgct gatttaggca aaaacgggtc taagaacttt aaataatttc tactgttgta
     5461 gatgagaagt catttaataa ggccactgtt aaaagtctaa gaactttaaa taatttctac
     5521 tgttgtagat gctactattc ctgtgccttc agataattca gtctaagaac tttaaataat
     5581 ttctactgtt gtagatgtct agagcctttt gtattagtag ccggtctaag aactttaaat
     5641 aatttctact gttgtagatt agcgatttat gaaggtcatt tttttgtcta gctttaatgc
     5701 ggtagtttat cacagttaaa ttgctaacgc agtcaggcac cgtgtatgaa atctaacaat
     5761 gcgctcatcg tcatcctcgg caccgtcacc ctggatgctg taggcatagg cttggttatg
     5821 ccggtactgc cgggcctctt gcgggatatc gtccattccg acagcatcgc cagtcactat
     5881 ggcgtgctgc tagcgctata tgcgttgatg caatttctat gcgcacccgt tctcggagca
     5941 ctgtccgacc gctttggccg ccgcccagtc ctgctcgctt cgctacttgg agccactatc
     6001 gactacgcga tcatggcgac cacacccgtc ctgtggatcc tctacgccgg acgcatcgtg
     6061 gccggcatca ccggcgccac aggtgcggtt gctggcgcct atatcgccga catcaccgat
     6121 ggggaagatc gggctcgcca cttcgggctc atgagcgctt gtttcggcgt gggtatggtg
     6181 gcaggccccg tggccggggg actgttgggc gccatctcct tgcatgcacc attccttgcg
     6241 gcggcggtgc tcaacggcct caacctacta ctgggctgct tcctaatgca ggagtcgcat
     6301 aagggagagc gtcgaccgat gcccttgaga gccttcaacc cagtcagctc cttccggtgg
     6361 gcgcggggca tgactatcgt cgccgcactt atgactgtct tctttatcat gcaactcgta
     6421 ggacaggtgc cggcagcgct ctgggtcatt ttcggcgagg accgctttcg ctggagcgcg
     6481 acgatgatcg gcctgtcgct tgcggtattc ggaatcttgc acgccctcgc tcaagccttc
     6541 gtcactggtc ccgccaccaa acgtttcggc gagaagcagg ccattatcgc cggcatggcg
     6601 gccgacgcgc tgggctacgt cttgctggcg ttcgcgacgc gaggctggat ggccttcccc
     6661 attatgattc ttctcgcttc cggcggcatc gggatgcccg cgttgcaggc catgctgtcc
     6721 aggcaggtag atgacgacca tcagggacag cttcaaggat cgctcgcggc tcttaccagc
     6781 ctaacttcga tcattggacc gctgatcgtc acggcgattt atgccgcctc ggcgagcaca
     6841 tggaacgggt tggcatggat tgtaggcgcc gccctatacc ttgtctgcct ccccgcgttg
     6901 cgtcgcggtg catggagccg ggccacctcg acctgaatgg aagccggcgg cacctcgcta
     6961 acggattcac cactccaaga attggagcca atcaattctt gcggagaact gtgaatgcgc
     7021 aaaccaaccc ttggcagaac atatccatcg cgtccgccat ctccagcagc cgcacgcggc
     7081 gcatctcggg cagcgttggg tcctggccac gggtgcgcat gatcgtgctc ctgtcgttga
     7141 ggacccggct aggctggcgg ggttgcctta ctggttagca gaatgaatca ccgatacgcg
     7201 agcgaacgtg aagcgactgc tgctgcaaaa cgtctgcgac ctgagcaaca acatgaatgg
     7261 tcttcggttt ccgtgtttcg taaagtctgg aaacgcggaa gtcccctacg tgctgctgaa
     7321 gttgcccgca acagagagtg gaaccaaccg gtgataccac gatactatga ctgagagtca
     7381 acgccatgag cggcctcatt tcttattctg agttacaaca gtccgcaccg ctgtccggta
     7441 gctccttccg gtgggcgcgg ggcatgacta tcgtcgccgc acttatgact gtcttcttta
     7501 tcatgcaact cgtaggacag gtgccggcag cgcccaacag tcccccggcc acggggcctg
     7561 ccaccatacc cacgccgaaa caagcgccct gcaccattat gttccggatc tgcatcgcag
     7621 gatgctgctg gctaccctgt ggaacaccta catctgtatt aacgaagcgc taaccgtttt
     7681 tatcaggctc tgggaggcag aataaatgat catatcgtca attattacct ccacggggag
     7741 agcctgagca aactggcctc aggcatttga gaagcacacg gtcacactgc ttccggtagt
     7801 caataaaccg gtaaaccagc aatagacata agcggctatt taacgaccct gccctgaacc
     7861 gacgaccggg tcgaatttgc tttcgaattt ctgccattca tccgcttatt atcacttatt
     7921 caggcgtagc accaggcgtt taagggcacc aataactgcc ttaaaaaaat tacgccccgc
     7981 cctgccactc atcgcagtac tgttgtaatt cattaagcat tctgccgaca tggaagccat
     8041 cacagacggc atgatgaacc tgaatcgcca gcggcatcag caccttgtcg ccttgcgtat
     8101 aatatttgcc catggtgaaa acgggggcga agaagttgtc catattggcc acgtttaaat
     8161 caaaactggt gaaactcacc cagggattgg ctgagacgaa aaacatattc tcaataaacc
     8221 ctttagggaa ataggccagg ttttcaccgt aacacgccac atcttgcgaa tatatgtgta
     8281 gaaactgccg gaaatcgtcg tggtattcac tccagagcga tgaaaacgtt tcagtttgct
     8341 catggaaaac ggtgtaacaa gggtgaacac tatcccatat caccagctca ccgtctttca
     8401 ttgccatacg
//
