[The description below was written by a language model from this plasmid's Addgene catalogue record and the feature table of its GenBank file.]
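Description:
pY002 (pFnCpf1_min) is a bacterial expression and CRISPR plasmid built on the pACYC184 backbone. It carries a pared-down version of the Cpf1 CRISPR locus from Francisella tularensis subsp. novicida. The 8.4 kb circular construct replicates from the p15A origin, which keeps it at low to medium copy. This origin is also compatible with ColE1-type plasmids, so a second plasmid, such as one bearing a target sequence, can be maintained in the same E. coli cell. Selection is with chloramphenicol, through the cat gene and its native promoter. The feature table also annotates a tetracycline efflux (TcR) coding sequence inherited from pACYC184. The catalogue lists only chloramphenicol as the resistance marker, and the record does not say whether the tet gene is functionally expressed.

The roughly 4.3 kb insert comprises the FnCpf1 effector gene and a shortened CRISPR array containing spacers 1–4. The accessory Cas genes of the native locus have been deleted. The Cpf1 coding sequence and the array are not annotated in the feature table. The unannotated stretch that would hold them lies between a lac promoter next to the origin and a synthetic constitutive J23119 promoter further downstream. This layout suggests that the lac promoter drives Cpf1 and that J23119 is the "artificial promoter" for the array, but the record does not explicitly assign either promoter. By reducing the locus to the nuclease and its array, the plasmid allows tests of whether Cpf1 alone, without the other Cas proteins, is sufficient for crRNA-guided DNA interference in a heterologous E. coli host. That question fits the associated work characterising Cpf1 as a single RNA-guided endonuclease of a class 2 CRISPR-Cas system.
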