Addgene plasmid #69975: pY002 (pFnCpf1_min)
Purpose: Expresses FnCpf1 and spacers 1-4 of CRISPR array under artificial promoter. Cas genes are removed.
Depositing lab: Feng Zhang. Depositing organization: Broad Institute. Publication: Cpf1 Is a Single RNA-Guided Endonuclease of a Class 2 CRISPR-Cas System. Zetsche B, Gootenberg JS, Abudayyeh OO, Slaymaker IM, Makarova KS, Essletzbichler P, Volz SE, Joung J, van der Oost J, Regev A, Koonin EV, Zhang F. Cell. 2015 Sep 23. pii: S0092-8674(15)01200-3. doi: 10.1016/j.cell.2015.09.038. PubMed 26422227.
Backbone
  Vector backbone: pACYC184
  Backbone manufacturer: New England Biolabs
  Backbone size w/o insert (bp): 4245
  Total vector size (bp): 8410
  Vector type: Bacterial Expression, CRISPR
Growth in bacteria
  Bacterial resistance: Chloramphenicol, 25 μg/mL
  Growth temperature: 37°C
  Growth strain: NEB Stable
  Copy number: Low Copy
Gene/Insert
  Gene/Insert name: FnCpf1 locus without Cas genes nd artificial promoter (alt name: Cpf1)
  Species: Francisella tularensis subsp. novicida
  Insert size (bp): 4264
  GenBank ID: WP_003040289.1
Terms and licenses: Academic/Nonprofit Terms; Industry Terms: Not Available to Industry
How to cite: pY002 (pFnCpf1_min) was a gift from Feng Zhang (Addgene plasmid # 69975 ; http://n2t.net/addgene:69975 ; RRID:Addgene_69975)
