>Addgene plasmid #69975 | pY002 (pFnCpf1_min) | addgene partial sequence | sequence record 126403 | Cpf1-F 5'-tgggctaaaaggtctgatgc-3'
ATCAAGAGGGCAAAAAACTCAATTTGGTTATCAAAAATGAAGAGTATTTTGAGTTCGTGCAGAATAGGAA
TAACTAATTGACAGCTAGCTCAGTCCTAGGTATAATGCTAGCGCTGATTTAGGCAAAAACGGGTCTAAGA
ACTTTAAATAATTTCTACTGTTGTAGATGAGAAGTCATTTAATAAGGCCACTGTTAAAAGTCTAAGAACT
TTAAATAATTTCTACTGTTGTAGATGCTACTATTCCTGTGCCTTCAGATAATTCAGTCTAAGAACTTTAA
ATAATTTCTACTGTTGTAGATGTCTAGAGCCTTTTGTATTAGTAGCCGGTCTAAGAACTTTAAATAATTT
CTACTGTTGTAGATTAGCGATTTATGAAGGTCATTTTTTTGTCTAGCTTTAATGCGGTAGTTTATCACAG
TTAAATTGCTAACGCAGTCAGGCACCGTGTATGAAATCTAACAATGCGCTCATCGTCATCCTCGGCACCG
TCACCCTGGATGCTGTAGGCATAGGCTTGGTTATGCCGGTACTGCCGGGCCTCTTGCGGGATATCGTCCA
TTCCGACAGCATCGCCAGTCACTATGGCGTGCTGCTAGCGCTATATGCGTTGATGCAATTTCTATGCGCA
CCCGTTCTCGGAGCACTGTCCGACCGCTTTGGCCGCCGCCCAGTCCTGCTCGCTTCGCTACTTGGAGCCA
CTATCGACTACGCGATCATGGCGACCACACCCGTCCTGTGGATCCTCTACGCCGGACGCATCGTGGCCGG
CATCACCGGCGCCACAGGTGCGGTTGCTGGCGCCTATATCGCCGACATC
