>Addgene plasmid #69975 | pY002 (pFnCpf1_min) | addgene partial sequence | sequence record 126406 | pBRrevBam 5'-GGTGATGTCGGCGATATAGG-3'
CTGTGGCGCCGGTGATGCCGGCCACGATGCGTCCGGCGTAGAGGATCCACAGGACGGGTGTGGTCGCCAT
GATCGCGTAGTCGATAGTGGCTCCAAGTAGCGAAGCGAGCAGGACTGGGCGGCGGCCAAAGCGGTCGGAC
AGTGCTCCGAGAACGGGTGCGCATAGAAATTGCATCAACGCATATAGCGCTAGCAGCACGCCATAGTGAC
TGGCGATGCTGTCGGAATGGACGATATCCCGCAAGAGGCCCGGCAGTACCGGCATAACCAAGCCTATGCC
TACAGCATCCAGGGTGACGGTGCCGAGGATGACGATGAGCGCATTGTTAGATTTCATACACGGTGCCTGA
CTGCGTTAGCAATTTAACTGTGATAAACTACCGCATTAAAGCTAGACAAAAAAATGACCTTCATAAATCG
CTAATCTACAACAGTAGAAATTATTTAAAGTTCTTAGACCGGCTACTAATACAAAAGGCTCTAGACATCT
ACAACAGTAGAAATTATTTAAAGTTCTTAGACTGAATTATCTGAAGGCACAGGAATAGTAGCATCTACAA
CAGTAGAAATTATTTAAAGTTCTTAGACTTTTAACAGTGGCCTTATTAAATGACTTCTCATCTACAACAG
TAGAAATTATTTAAAGTTCTTAGACCCGTTTTTGCCTAAATCAGCGCTAGCATTATACCTAGGACTGAGC
TAGCTGTCAATTAGTTATTCCTATTCTGCACGAACTCAAAATACTCTTCATTTTTGATAACCAAATTGAG
TTT
