>Addgene plasmid #69975 | pY002 (pFnCpf1_min) | addgene partial sequence | sequence record 126413 | p15A-F 5'-gattacgcgcagaccaaaac-3'
TTATTAATCAGATAAAATATTTTTTACACTTTATGCTTCCGGCTCGTATGTTAGGAGGTCTTTATCATGT
CAATTTATCAAGAATTTGTTAATAAATATAGTTTAAGTAAAACTCTAAGATTTGAGTTAATCCCACAGGG
TAAAACACTTGAAAACATAAAAGCAAGAGGTTTGATTTTAGATGATGAGAAAAGAGCTAAAGACTACAAA
AAGGCTAAACAAATAATTGATAAATATCATCAGTTTTTTATAGAGGAGATATTAAGTTCGGTTTGTATTA
GCGAAGATTTATTACAAAACTATTCTGATGTTTATTTTAAACTTAAAAAGAGTGATGATGATAATCTACA
AAAAGATTTTAAAAGTGCAAAAGATACGATAAAGAAACAAATATCTGAATATATAAAGGACTCA
